Addgene plasmid #209069: pENTR223-CMV-Cre-U6-sgNotch2#1-U6-sgRb1-U6-sgTrp53-U6-sgRbl2
Purpose: Entry vector that encodes sgRNAs against mouse Notch2, Rb1, Trp53, Rbl2, and CMV Cre recombinase.
Depositing lab: Matthew Oser. Depositing organization: Dana-Farber Cancer Institute. Publication: Plasticity in the Absence of NOTCH Uncovers a RUNX2-Dependent Pathway in Small Cell Lung Cancer. Hong D, Knelson EH, Li Y, Durmaz YT, Gao W, Walton E, Vajdi A, Thai T, Sticco-Ivins M, Sabet AH, Jones KL, Schinzel AC, Bronson RT, Nguyen QD, Tolstorukov MY, Vivero M, Signoretti S, Barbie DA, Oser MG. Cancer Res. 2022 Jan 15;82(2):248-263. doi: 10.1158/0008-5472.CAN-21-1991. Epub 2021 Nov 22. PubMed 34810201.
Backbone
  Vector backbone: pDONR223
  Backbone manufacturer: Invitrogen
  Backbone size w/o insert (bp): 5005
  Total vector size (bp): 6119
  Vector type: Gateway vector to be used for LR reaction
Growth in bacteria
  Bacterial resistance: Spectinomycin, 50 μg/mL
  Growth temperature: 30°C
  Growth strain: NEB Stable
  Copy number: Unknown
Gene/Insert
  Gene/Insert name: sgRNAs targeting Notch2, Rb1, Trp53, Rbl2 and Cre recombinase
  gRNA/shRNA sequence: CACCGCTCTGCGTCCCGCCGCGCTG
  Species: M. musculus (mouse)
  Promoter: U6
  Cloning method: Restriction Enzyme; 5′ cloning site Esp3i (unknown if destroyed); 3′ cloning site Esp3i (unknown if destroyed)
  Sequencing primers: 5′ M13F; 3′ M13R
Terms and licenses: Academic/Nonprofit Terms; Industry Terms: Not Available to Industry
How to cite: pENTR223-CMV-Cre-U6-sgNotch2#1-U6-sgRb1-U6-sgTrp53-U6-sgRbl2 was a gift from Matthew Oser (Addgene plasmid # 209069 ; http://n2t.net/addgene:209069 ; RRID:Addgene_209069)
