[The description below was written by a language model from this plasmid's Addgene catalogue record and pLannotate feature annotations shown in this document.]
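Description:
pENTR223-CMV-Cre-U6-sgNotch2#1-U6-sgRb1-U6-sgTrp53-U6-sgRbl2 is a Gateway entry clone built on the pDONR223 backbone. It is intended as the donor in an LR recombination reaction that transfers its payload into a destination vector; the record does not specify which one. It replicates in E. coli from a high-copy ColE1/pUC-type origin and is selected with spectinomycin through the aadA (SmR) gene. rrnB T1 and T2 terminators lie upstream of the cassette, which helps insulate it from backbone transcription. The catalogue lists a total size of 6,119 bp, whereas the sequenced record is 6,171 nt.

The transferable region lies between attL1 and attL2 and combines two functional modules. On the reverse strand, the CMV enhancer and promoter drive Cre recombinase. The Cre coding sequence is followed by a fragment annotated as an HA epitope tag and a synthetic polyadenylation signal. On the forward strand sit four tandem cassettes, each with a human U6 RNA polymerase III promoter and a Streptococcus pyogenes Cas9 guide RNA scaffold. According to the construct name, these express guides against mouse Notch2, Rb1, Trp53 and Rbl2. The attB5, attB4 and attB3 sites between modules are consistent with assembly from multiple Gateway fragments, and the catalogue notes that the guide was inserted using Esp3I sites.

No Cas9 is encoded, so editing would require Cas9 from another source; Cre could plausibly activate a loxP-controlled allele in the target cells, though the record does not say so. The associated publication concerns NOTCH loss and plasticity in small cell lung cancer, which suggests use in multiplexed tumour-suppressor knockout for mouse modelling of that disease.
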