Features (pLannotate 1.2.2; 27 found; start..end, strand, type, name):
     97..124     -  terminator     rrnB T2 terminator: transcription terminator T2 from the E. coli rrnB gene
    256..299     +  terminator     rrnB T1 terminator: Escherichia coli rrnB; transcription terminator T1 from the E. coli rrnB gene
    346..382     -  CDS            lacZα (fragment): LacZα fragment of β-galactosidase; lacZ fragment
    398..497     +  protein_bind   attL1: mutant version of attL; recombination site for the Gateway® LR reaction LR Clonase™
    498..545     -  polyA_signal   poly(A) signal: synthetic polyadenylation signal
    553..581     -  CDS            3xHA (fragment): three tandem HA epitope tags
    582..1607    -  CDS            cre: RECR_BPP1 - Experimental evidence at protein level: Swiss-Prot protein existence level 1. Catalyzes site-specific recombination between two 34-base- pair LOXP sites. Its role is to maintain the phage genome as a monomeric unit-copy plasmid in the lysogenic state. From Escherichia phage P1 (Bacteriophage P1).
   1648..1851    -  promoter       CMV promoter: human cytomegalovirus (CMV) immediate early promoter
   1852..2155    -  enhancer       CMV enhancer: human cytomegalovirus immediate early enhancer
   2206..2226    +  protein_bind   attB5: mutant version of attB; core recombination site for the Gateway® BP reaction BP Clonase™
   2305..2545    +  promoter       U6 promoter: RNA polymerase III promoter for human U6 snRNA
   2575..2650    +  misc_RNA       gRNA scaffold: guide RNA scaffold for the Streptococcus pyogenes CRISPR/Cas9 system
   2670..2910    +  promoter       U6 promoter: RNA polymerase III promoter for human U6 snRNA
   2938..3013    +  misc_RNA       gRNA scaffold: guide RNA scaffold for the Streptococcus pyogenes CRISPR/Cas9 system
   3073..3093    -  protein_bind   attB4: mutant version of attB; core recombination site for the Gateway® BP reaction BP Clonase™
   3094..3325    +  promoter       U6 promoter: RNA polymerase III promoter for human U6 snRNA
   3355..3430    +  misc_RNA       gRNA scaffold: guide RNA scaffold for the Streptococcus pyogenes CRISPR/Cas9 system
   3478..3498    +  protein_bind   attB3: mutant version of attB; core recombination site for the Gateway® BP reaction BP Clonase™
   3499..3730    +  promoter       U6 promoter: RNA polymerase III promoter for human U6 snRNA
   3758..3833    +  misc_RNA       gRNA scaffold: guide RNA scaffold for the Streptococcus pyogenes CRISPR/Cas9 system
   3879..3978    -  protein_bind   attL2: mutant version of attL; recombination site for the Gateway® LR reaction LR Clonase™
   3996..4014    -  promoter       T7 promoter: promoter for bacteriophage T7 RNA polymerase
   4204..4227    +  promoter       Pc promoter (fragment): intI1 (promoter lies within the coding sequence); class 1 integron promoter
   4403..4459    +  CDS            GmR (fragment): gentamycin acetyltransferase; aacC1; confers resistance to gentamycin
   4466..5257    +  CDS            SmR: aminoglycoside adenylyltransferase (Murphy, 1985); aadA; confers resistance to spectinomycin and streptomycin
   5350..5938    +  rep_origin     ori: high-copy-number ColE1/pMB1/pBR322/pUC origin of replication
   6121..42      +  CDS            lacI (fragment) (across the origin): lac repressor; lacI; The lac repressor binds to the lac operator to inhibit transcription in E. coli. This inhibition can be relieved by adding lactose or isopropyl-β-D-thiogalactopyranoside (IPTG).
>Addgene plasmid #209069 | pENTR223-CMV-Cre-U6-sgNotch2#1-U6-sgRb1-U6-sgTrp53-U6-sgRbl2 | addgene full sequence | sequence record 412278 | Addgene NGS Result
CAGCTGGCACGACAGGTTTCCCGACTGGAAAGCGGGCAGTGAGCGCAACGCAATTAATACGCGTACCGCT
AGCCAGGAAGAGTTTGTAGAAACGCAAAAAGGCCATCCGTCAGGATGGCCTTCTGCTTAGTTTGATGCCT
GGCAGTTTATGGCGGGCGTCCTGCCCGCCACCCTCCGGGCCGTTGCTTCACAACGTTCAAATCCGCTCCC
GGCGGATTTGTCCTACTCAGGAGAGCGTTCACCGACAAACAACAGATAAAACGAAAGGCCCAGTCTTCCG
ACTGAGCCTTTCGTTTTATTTGATGCCTGGCAGTTCCCTACTCTCGCGTTAACGCTAGCATGGATGTTTT
CCCAGTCACGACGTTGTAAAACGACGGCCAGTCTTAAGCTCGGGCCCCAAATAATGATTTTATTTTGACT
GATAGTGACCTGTTCGTTGCAACAAATTGATGAGCAATGCTTTTTTATAATGCCAACTTTGTACAAAAAA
GCAGGCTACACAAAAAACCAACACACAGATCTAATGAAAATAAAGATCTTTTATTAGCGCTTTAAGCGTA
ATCTGGAACATCGTATGGGTAGTCACCATCTTCGAGCAGTCTCACCATGGCCCCGGTTTCAGAGTCAAGA
TTGCGGATATAGTTCATAACGATGTTCACATTTGTCCAACCTCCAGCTTGCATAATCTCTGGTATGGAGA
CTCCTGCCCGCGCCATGTCTCGTGCGGCCCCCACCCTAGCAGAATGACCTGACCAGGCGAGATACCTCTG
GCCACTGTCATCCTTGGCTCCGTATATGAGTCGGTGGGTTGCCTCAAAGATCCCTTCAAGGGCCCGTGTA
CTCAATTGGCTGGTGGCAGAGGGCGCGGCGACTCCGTTTTTTCTCACTCGACAGAACAAGTAATTATTAG
GGTCGTCAGCCACGCCGGACACTGAGATCCATCTTTCCACCAGCTTCGTTACGCCCAGGGACAAGGCCTT
TTCAACGCCAGCGGTGCTGACCAATGTCTTTGTGCGTCCAATATGAATAAGCATCCGGCCGCCGTCCGTT
CGACTGATGTCTTTCACTCTGATCCGGGCGATCTCAGCTATGCGCAGAAGTGTGTTATATGCAATTCCCA
GAAATGCGAGGTTCCTGATGTCCTGGCACCGATCGCTGTTCTCCATCAGGGATCTGACCTGGTCGAAATC
AGTCCGCTCAAAAGCGAGAGCCTGCTTAGCCCTCTCACCCGCATCTACGTTTTCCTTTCTAATTCTCCTC
ATAACAAGGGAGACTGCGTTTGAATCGCTAGGCCGGGGGAGCCCGCTGCGTCGATGCAGCATATTCAGTT
GGCCCAAGTGCTGCTGGATAGTCTTGACAGCCAGCCCTCTTGCCTGGAGATACAGCAGGTAATCGCGCAC
GTCCTCCGGCTCGGCGGGGAACCATTTGCGATTGTTCAGCTTACACCAGGCTGCCCAGGATCGGCACACG
CTAAGCAGCATTTTCCAGGTGTGTTCAGAAAACGCCTGTCTATCCCTAAACATATCCATGAGATTTTTCC
TGACCTCATCGCTAGTGGCATCTACTGGCAGCGCAGGGAGGTTCTGGTGAACAGTCAGGAGATTGGACAC
CTTCCTCTTCTTCTTGGGCATTGACGGTTCATAAACCAGCTCTGCTTATATAGACCTCCCACCGTACACG
CCTACCGCCCATTTGCGTCAATGGGGCGGAGTTGTTACGACATTTTGGAAAGTCCCGTTGATTTTGGTGC
CAAAACAAACTCCCATTGACGTCAATGGGGTGGAGACTTGGAAATCCCCGTGAGTCAAACCGCTATCCAC
GCCCATTGATGTACTGCCAAAACCGCATCACCATGGTAATAGCGATGACTAATACGTAGATGTACTGCCA
AGTAGGAAAGTCCCATAAGGTCATGTACTGGGCATAATGCCAGGCGGGCCATTTACCGTCATTGACGTCA
ATAGGGGGCGTACTTGGCATATGATACACTTGATGTACTGCCAAGTGGGCAGTTTACCGTAAATACTCCA
CCCATTGACGTCAATGGAAAGTCCCTATTGGCGTTACTATGGGAACATACGTCATTATTGACGTCAATGG
GCGGGGGTCGTTGGGCGGTCAGCCAGGCGGGCCATTTACCGTAAGTTATGTAACGCGGAACTCCATATAT
GGGCTATGAACTAATGACCCCGTAATTGATTACTACAACTTTGTATACAAAAGTTGTGGTTATTTTGGAT
CCACCGGTATCGATGAATTCAAGCTTGGTACCGTCGACGATCCAGTTTGGTTCGTTAAGGTACCGAGGGC
CTATTTCCCATGATTCCTTCATATTTGCATATACGATACAAGGCTGTTAGAGAGATAATTAGAATTAATT
TGACTGTAAACACAAAGATATTAGTACAAAATACGTGACGTAGAAAGTAATAATTTCTTGGGTAGTTTGC
AGTTTTAAAATTATGTTTTAAAATGGACTATCATATGCTTACCGTAACTTGAAAGTATTTCGATTTCTTG
GCTTTATATATCTTGTGGAAAGGACGAAACACCGCTCTGCGTCCCGCCGCGCTGGTTTTAGAGCTAGAAA
TAGCAAGTTAAAATAAGGCTAGTCCGTTATCAACTTGAAAAAGTGGCACCGAGTCGGTGCTTTTTTGAAT
TCGCTAGCTGAGGGCCTATTTCCCATGATTCCTTCATATTTGCATATACGATACAAGGCTGTTAGAGAGA
TAATTAGAATTAATTTGACTGTAAACACAAAGATATTAGTACAAAATACGTGACGTAGAAAGTAATAATT
TCTTGGGTAGTTTGCAGTTTTAAAATTATGTTTTAAAATGGACTATCATATGCTTACCGTAACTTGAAAG
TATTTCGATTTCTTGGCTTTATATATCTTGTGGAAAGGACGAAACACCGCAACTAGAAAATGATACGGTT
TTAGAGCTAGAAATAGCAAGTTAAAATAAGGCTAGTCCGTTATCAACTTGAAAAAGTGGCACCGAGTCGG
TGCTTTTTTGAATTCGAGCTCCCGCGGTCTAGACCCGGGACTAGTAGATCTCTCGAGACACCCAACTTTT
CTATACAAAGTTGTTTCCCATGATTCCTTCATATTTGCATATACGATACAAGGCTGTTAGAGAGATAATT
AGAATTAATTTGACTGTAAACACAAAGATATTAGTACAAAATACGTGACGTAGAAAGTAATAATTTCTTG
GGTAGTTTGCAGTTTTAAAATTATGTTTTAAAATGGACTATCATATGCTTACCGTAACTTGAAAGTATTT
CGATTTCTTGGCTTTATATATCTTGTGGAAAGGACGAAACACCGGTGTAATAGCTCCTGCATGGGTTTTA
GAGCTAGAAATAGCAAGTTAAAATAAGGCTAGTCCGTTATCAACTTGAAAAAGTGGCACCGAGTCGGTGC
TTTTTTGAATTCTAGATCTTGAGACAAATGGCAGTATTCATCCACAACAACTTTGTATAATAAAGTTGTT
TCCCATGATTCCTTCATATTTGCATATACGATACAAGGCTGTTAGAGAGATAATTAGAATTAATTTGACT
GTAAACACAAAGATATTAGTACAAAATACGTGACGTAGAAAGTAATAATTTCTTGGGTAGTTTGCAGTTT
TAAAATTATGTTTTAAAATGGACTATCATATGCTTACCGTAACTTGAAAGTATTTCGATTTCTTGGCTTT
ATATATCTTGTGGAAAGGACGAAACACCGAGGAGGATGGCGACGCCGGTTTTAGAGCTAGAAATAGCAAG
TTAAAATAAGGCTAGTCCGTTATCAACTTGAAAAAGTGGCACCGAGTCGGTGCTTTTTTGAATTCTAGAT
CTTGAGACAAATGGCAGTATTCATCCACACCCAGCTTTCTTGTACAAAGTTGGCATTATAAGAAAGCATT
GCTTATCAATTTGTTGCAACGAACAGGTCACTATCAGTCAAAATAAAATCATTATTTGCCATCCAGCTGA
TATCCCCTATAGTGAGTCGTATTACATGGTCATAGCTGTTTCCTGGCAGCTCTGGCCCGTGTCTCAAAAT
CTCTGATGTTACATTGCACAAGATAAAAATATATCATCATGCCTCCTCTAGACCAGCCAGGACAGAAATG
CCTCGACTTCGCTGCTACCCAAGGTTGCCGGGTGACGCACACCGTGGAAACGGATGAAGGCACGAACCCA
GTGGACATAAGCCTGTTCGGTTCGTAAGCTGTAATGCAAGTAGCGTATGCGCTCACGCAACTGGTCCAGA
ACCTTGACCGAACGCAGCGGTGGTAACGGCGCAGTGGCGGTTTTCATGGCTTGTTATGACTGTTTTTTTG
GGGTACAGTCTATGCCTCGGGCATCCAAGCAGCAAGCGCGTTACGCCGTGGGTCGATGTTTGATGTTATG
GAGCAGCAACGATGTTACGCAGCAGGGCAGTCGCCCTAAAACAAAGTTAAACATTATGAGGGAAGCGGTG
ATCGCCGAAGTATCGACTCAACTATCAGAGGTAGTTGGCGTCATCGAGCGCCATCTCGAACCGACGTTGC
TGGCCGTACATTTGTACGGCTCCGCAGTGGATGGCGGCCTGAAGCCACACAGTGATATTGATTTGCTGGT
TACGGTGACCGTAAGGCTTGATGAAACAACGCGGCGAGCTTTGATCAACGACCTTTTGGAAACTTCGGCT
TCCCCTGGAGAGAGCGAGATTCTCCGCGCTGTAGAAGTCACCATTGTTGTGCACGACGACATCATTCCGT
GGCGTTATCCAGCTAAGCGCGAACTGCAATTTGGAGAATGGCAGCGCAATGACATTCTTGCAGGTATCTT
CGAGCCAGCCACGATCGACATTGATCTGGCTATCTTGCTGACAAAAGCAAGAGAACATAGCGTTGCCTTG
GTAGGTCCAGCGGCGGAGGAACTCTTTGATCCGGTTCCTGAACAGGATCTATTTGAGGCGCTAAATGAAA
CCTTAACGCTATGGAACTCGCCGCCCGACTGGGCTGGCGATGAGCGAAATGTAGTGCTTACGTTGTCCCG
CATTTGGTACAGCGCAGTAACCGGCAAAATCGCGCCGAAGGATGTCGCTGCCGACTGGGCAATGGAGCGC
CTGCCGGCCCAGTATCAGCCCGTCATACTTGAAGCTAGACAGGCTTATCTTGGACAAGAAGAAGATCGCT
TGGCCTCGCGCGCAGATCAGTTGGAAGAATTTGTCCACTACGTGAAAGGCGAGATCACCAAGGTAGTCGG
CAAATAACCCTCGAGCCACCCATGACCAAAATCCCTTAACGTGAGTTACGCGTCGTTCCACTGAGCGTCA
GACCCCGTAGAAAAGATCAAAGGATCTTCTTGAGATCCTTTTTTTCTGCGCGTAATCTGCTGCTTGCAAA
CAAAAAAACCACCGCTACCAGCGGTGGTTTGTTTGCCGGATCAAGAGCTACCAACTCTTTTTCCGAAGGT
AACTGGCTTCAGCAGAGCGCAGATACCAAATACTGTTCTTCTAGTGTAGCCGTAGTTAGGCCACCACTTC
AAGAACTCTGTAGCACCGCCTACATACCTCGCTCTGCTAATCCTGTTACCAGTGGCTGCTGCCAGTGGCG
ATAAGTCGTGTCTTACCGGGTTGGACTCAAGACGATAGTTACCGGATAAGGCGCAGCGGTCGGGCTGAAC
GGGGGGTTCGTGCACACAGCCCAGCTTGGAGCGAACGACCTACACCGAACTGAGATACCTACAGCGTGAG
CTATGAGAAAGCGCCACGCTTCCCGAAGGGAGAAAGGCGGACAGGTATCCGGTAAGCGGCAGGGTCGGAA
CAGGAGAGCGCACGAGGGAGCTTCCAGGGGGAAACGCCTGGTATCTTTATAGTCCTGTCGGGTTTCGCCA
CCTCTGACTTGAGCGTCGATTTTTGTGATGCTCGTCAGGGGGGCGGAGCCTATGGAAAAACGCCAGCAAC
GCGGCCTTTTTACGGTTCCTGGCCTTTTGCTGGCCTTTTGCTCACATGTTCTTTCCTGCGTTATCCCCTG
ATTCTGTGGATAACCGTATTACCGCCTTTGAGTGAGCTGATACCGCTCGCCGCAGCCGAACGACCGAGCG
CAGCGAGTCAGTGAGCGAGGAAGCGGAAGAGCGCCCAATACGCAAACCGCCTCTCCCCGCGCGTTGGCCG
ATTCATTAATG
